>Addgene plasmid #238411 | pRK5_CKAR3 | addgene full sequence | sequence record 474308 | Addgene NGS Result
TTCGAGCTCGCCCGACATTGATTATTGACTAGTTATTAATAGTAATCAATTACGGGGTCATTAGTTCATA
GCCCATATATGGAGTTCCGCGTTACATAACTTACGGTAAATGGCCCGCCTGGCTGACCGCCCAACGACCC
CCGCCCATTGACGTCAATAATGACGTATGTTCCCATAGTAACGCCAATAGGGACTTTCCATTGACGTCAA
TGGGTGGAGTATTTACGGTAAACTGCCCACTTGGCAGTACATCAAGTGTATCATATGCCAAGTACGCCCC
CTATTGACGTCAATGACGGTAAATGGCCCGCCTGGCATTATGCCCAGTACATGACCTTATGGGACTTTCC
TACTTGGCAGTACATCTACGTATTAGTCATCGCTATTACCATGGTGATGCGGTTTTGGCAGTACATCAAT
GGGCGTGGATAGCGGTTTGACTCACGGGGATTTCCAAGTCTCCACCCCATTGACGTCAATGGGAGTTTGT
TTTGGCACCAAAATCAACGGGACTTTCCAAAATGTCGTAACAACTCCGCCCCATTGACGCAAATGGGCGG
TAGGCGTGTACGGTGGGAGGTCTATATAAGCAGAGCTCGTTTAGTGAACCGTCAGATCGCCTGGAGACGC
CATCCACGCTGTTTTGACCTCCATAGAAGACACCGGGACCGATCCAGCCTCCGCGGCCGGGAACGGTGCA
TTGGAACGCGGATTCCCCGTGCCAAGAGTGACGTAAGTACCGCCTATAGAGTCTATAGGCCCACCCCCTT
GGCTTCGTTAGAACGCGGCTACAATTAATACATAACCTTATGTATCATACACATACGATTTAGGTGACAC
TATAGAATAACATCCACTTTGCCTTTCTCTCCACAGGTGTCCACTCCCAGGTCCAACTGCACCTCGGTTC
TATCGATTGAATTCGCCACCATGCTGCAGAACGAGCTTGCTCTTAAGTTGGCTGGACTTGATATTAACAA
GACTGGACCGGTCGCCACCATGGTGAGCAAGGGCGAGGAGCTGTTCACCGGGGTGGTGCCCATCCTGGTC
GAGCTGGACGGCGACGTAAACGGCCACAAGTTCAGCGTGTCCGGCGAGGGCGAGGGCGATGCCACCTACG
GCAAGCTGACCCTGAAGTTCATCTGCACCACCGGCAAGCTGCCCGTGCCCTGGCCCACCCTCGTGACCAC
CCTGACCTACGGCGTGCAGTGCTTCAGCCGCTACCCCGACCACATGAAGCAGCACGACTTCTTCAAGTCC
GCCATGCCCGAAGGCTACGTCCAGGAGCGCACCATCTTCTTCAAGGACGACGGCAACTACAAGACCCGCG
CCGAGGTGAAGTTCGAGGGCGACACCCTGGTGAACCGCATCGAGCTGAAGGGCATCGACTTCAAGGAGGA
CGGCAACATCCTGGGGCACAAGCTGGAGTACAACTACAACAGCCACAACGTCTATATCATGGCCGACAAG
CAGAAGAACGGCATCAAGGTGAACTTCAAGATCCGCCACAACATCGAGGACGGCAGCGTGCAGCTCGCCG
ACCACTACCAGCAGAACACCCCCATCGGCGACGGCCCCGTGCTGCTGCCCGACAACCACTACCTGAGCAC
CCAGTCCAAGCTGAGCAAAGACCCCAACGAGAAGCGCGATCACATGGTCCTGCTGGAGTTCGTGACCGCC
GCCCGCATGCATAAGTTTTCTCAAGAACAGATCGGCGAAAACATTGTGTGCAGGGTCATTTGTACCACGG
GTCAAATTCCCATCCGAGATTTGTCAGCTGATATTTCACAAGTGCTTAAGGAAAAACGATCCATAAAGAA
AGTTTGGACATTTGGTAGAAACCCAGCCTGTGACTATCATTTAGGAAACATTTCAAGACTGTCAAATAAG
CATTTCCAAATACTACTAGGAGAAGACGGTAACCTTTTATTGAATGACATTTCCACTAATGGGACCTGGT
TAAATGGGCAAAAAGTCGAGAAGAACAGCAATCAGTTACTGTCTCAAGGTGATGAAATAACCGTTGGTGT
AGGCGTGGAATCAGATATTTTATCTCTGGTCATTTTCATAAACGACAAATTTAAGCAGTGCCTCGAGCAG
AACAAAGTTGATCGCTCTGCAGGTAAGCCAGGCAGCGGCGAGGGCAGCACCAAGGGCCGATTCAGAAGAT
TCCAGACGTTGAAGGATAAGGCTAAGGCCACCGGCGGCAGCGAGCTCATGGGCAGCGTGCAGCTCGCCGA
CCACTACCAGCAGAACACCCCCATCGGCGACGGCCCCGTGCTGCTGCCCGACAACCACTACCTGAGCTAC
CAGTCCGCCCTGAGCAAAGACCCCAACGAGAAGCGCGATCACATGGTCCTGCTGGAGAGAGTGACCGCCG
CCGGGATCACTCTCGGCATGGACGAGCTATACAAGGGTGGAACTGGAGGTTCAATGGTGAGCAAGGGCGA
GGAGCTGTTCACCGGGGTGGTGCCCATCCTGGTCGAGCTGGACGGCGACGTAAACGGCCACAAGTTCAGC
GTGTCCGGCGAGGGCGAGGGCGATGCCACCTACGGCAAGCTGACCCTGAAGCTCATCTGCACCACCGGCA
AGCTGCCCGTGCCCTGGCCCACCCTCGTGACCACCTTCGGCTACGGCCTGATGTGCTTCGCCCGCTACCC
CGACCACATGAAGCAGCACGACTTCTTCAAGTCCGCCATGCCCGAAGGCTACGTCCAGGAGCGCACCATC
TTCTTCAAGGACGACGGCAACTACAAGACCCGCGCCGAGGTGAAGTTCGAGGGCGACACCCTGGTGAACC
GCATCGAGCTGAAGGGCATCGACTTCAAGGAGGACGGCAACATCCTGGGGCACAAGCTGGAGTACAACTG
GAACAGCGTCAACGTCTATATCATGGCCGACAAGCAGAAGAACGGCATCAAGGTGAACTTCAAGATCCGC
CACAACATCGAGTAAGCGGCCGCAATTCCCCGGGGATCCTCTAGAGTCGACCTGCAGAAGCTTGGCCGCC
ATGGCCCAACTTGTTTATTGCAGCTTATAATGGTTACAAATAAAGCAATAGCATCACAAATTTCACAAAT
AAAGCATTTTTTTCACTGCATTCTAGTTGTGGTTTGTCCAAACTCATCAATGTATCTTATCATGTCTGGA
TCGGGAATTAATTCGGCGCAGCACCATGGCCTGAAATAACCTCTGAAAGAGGAACTTGGTTAGGTACCTT
CTGAGGCGGAAAGAACCAGCTGTGGAATGTGTGTCAGTTAGGGTGTGGAAAGTCCCCAGGCTCCCCAGCA
GGCAGAAGTATGCAAAGCATGCATCTCAATTAGTCAGCAACCAGGTGTGGAAAGTCCCCAGGCTCCCCAG
CAGGCAGAAGTATGCAAAGCATGCATCTCAATTAGTCAGCAACCATAGTCCCGCCCCTAACTCCGCCCAT
CCCGCCCCTAACTCCGCCCAGTTCCGCCCATTCTCCGCCCCATGGCTGACTAATTTTTTTTATTTATGCA
GAGGCCGAGGCCGCCTCGGCCTCTGAGCTATTCCAGAAGTAGTGAGGAGGCTTTTTTGGAGGCCTAGGCT
TTTGCAAAAAGCTGTTAACAGCTTGGCACTGGCCGTCGTTTTACAACGTCGTGACTGGGAAAACCCTGGC
GTTACCCAACTTAATCGCCTTGCAGCACATCCCCCTTTCGCCAGCTGGCGTAATAGCGAAGAGGCCCGCA
CCGATCGCCCTTCCCAACAGTTGCGCAGCCTGAATGGCGAATGGCGCCTGATGCGGTATTTTCTCCTTAC
GCATCTGTGCGGTATTTCACACCGCATA
[142 nt withheld, positions 3809-3950]
C
[141 nt withheld, positions 3952-4092]
CCTTTGACGTTGGAGTCCACGTTCTTT
[37 nt withheld, positions 4120-4156]
ACCCTATCTCGGGCTATTCTTTTGATTTATAAGGGATTTTGCCGATTTCGGCCTATTGGTTAAAAAATGA
GCTGATTTAACAAAAATTTAACGCGAATTTTAACAAAATATTAACGTTTACAATTTTATGGTGCACTCTC
AGTACAATCTGCTCTGATGCCGCATAGTTAAGCCAGCCCCGACACCCGCCAACACCCGCTGACGCGCCCT
GACGGGCTTGTCTGCTCCCGGCATCCGCTTACAGACAAGCTGTGACCGTCTCCGGGAGCTGCATGTGTCA
GAGGTTTTCACCGTCATCACCGAAACGCGCGAGACGAAAGGGCCTCGTGATACGCCTATTTTTATAGGTT
AATGTCATGATAATAATGGTTTCTTAGACGTCAGGTGGCACTTTTCGGGGAAATGTGCGCGGAACCCCTA
TTTGTTTATTTTTCTAAATACATTCAAATATGTATCCGCTCATGAGACAATAACCCTGATAAATGCTTCA
ATAATATTGAAAAAGGAAGAGTATGAGTATTCAACATTTCCGTGTCGCCCTTATTCCCTTTTTTGCGGCA
TTTTGCCTTCCTGTTTTTGCTCACCCAGAAACGCTGGTGAAAGTAAAAGATGCTGAAGATCAGTTGGGTG
CACGAGTGGGTTACATCGAACTGGATCTCAACAGCGGTAAGATCCTTGAGAGTTTTCGCCCCGAAGAACG
TTTTCCAATGATGAGCACTTTTAAAGTTCTGCTATGTGGCGCGGTATTATCCCGTATTGACGCCGGGCAA
GAGCAACTCGGTCGCCGCATACACTATTCTCAGAATGACTTGGTTGAGTACTCACCAGTCACAGAAAAGC
ATCTTACGGATGGCATGACAGTAAGAGAATTATGCAGTGCTGCCATAACCATGAGTGATAACACTGCGGC
CAACTTACTTCTGACAACGATCGGAGGACCGAAGGAGCTAACCGCTTTTTTGCACAACATGGGGGATCAT
GTAACTCGCCTTGATCGTTGGGAACCGGAGCTGAATGAAGCCATACCAAACGACGAGCGTGACACCACGA
TGCCTGTAGCAATGGCAACAACGTTGCGCAAACTATTAACTGGCGAACTACTTACTCTAGCTTCCCGGCA
ACAATTAATAGACTGGATGGAGGCGGATAAAGTTGCAGGACCACTTCTGCGCTCGGCCCTTCCGGCTGGC
TGGTTTATTGCTGATAAATCTGGAGCCGGTGAGCGTGGGTCTCGCGGTATCATTGCAGCACTGGGGCCAG
ATGGTAAGCCCTCCCGTATCGTAGTTATCTACACGACGGGGAGTCAGGCAACTATGGATGAACGAAATAG
ACAGATCGCTGAGATAGGTGCCTCACTGATTAAGCATTGGTAACTGTCAGACCAAGTTTACTCATATATA
CTTTAGATTGATTTAAAACTTCATTTTTAATTTAAAAGGATCTAGGTGAAGATCCTTTTTGATAATCTCA
TGACCAAAATCCCTTAACGTGAGTTTTCGTTCCACTGAGCGTCAGACCCCGTAGAAAAGATCAAAGGATC
TTCTTGAGATCCTTTTTTTCTGCGCGTAATCTGCTGCTTGCAAACAAAAAAACCACCGCTACCAGCGGTG
GTTTGTTTGCCGGATCAAGAGCTACCAACTCTTTTTCCGAAGGTAACTGGCTTCAGCAGAGCGCAGATAC
CAAATACTGTTCTTCTAGTGTAGCCGTAGTTAGGCCACCACTTCAAGAACTCTGTAGCACCGCCTACATA
CCTCGCTCTGCTAATCCTGTTACCAGTGGCTGCTGCCAGTGGCGATAAGTCGTGTCTTACCGGGTTGGAC
TCAAGACGATAGTTACCGGATAAGGCGCAGCGGTCGGGCTGAACGGGGGGTTCGTGCACACAGCCCAGCT
TGGAGCGAACGACCTACACCGAACTGAGATACCTACAGCGTGAGCTATGAGAAAGCGCCACGCTTCCCGA
AGGGAGAAAGGCGGACAGGTATCCGGTAAGCGGCAGGGTCGGAACAGGAGAGCGCACGAGGGAGCTTCCA
GGGGGAAACGCCTGGTATCTTTATAGTCCTGTCGGGTTTCGCCACCTCTGACTTGAGCGTCGATTTTTGT
GATGCTCGTCAGGGGGGCGGAGCCTATGGAAAAACGCCAGCAACGCGGCCTTTTTACGGTTCCTGGCCTT
TTGCTGGCCTTTTGCTCACATGTTCTTTCCTGCGTTATCCCCTGATTCTGTGGATAACCGTATTACCGCC
TTTGAGTGAGCTGATACCGCTCGCCGCAGCCGAACGACCGAGCGCAGCGAGTCAGTGAGCGAGGAAGCGG
AAGAGCGCCCAATACGCAAACCGCCTCTCCCCGCGCGTTGGCCGATTCATTAATGCAGCTGGCACGACAG
GTTTCCCGACTGGAAAGCGGGCAGTGAGCGCAACGCAATTAATGTGAGTTAGCTCACTCATTAGGCACCC
CAGGCTTTACACTTTATGCTTCCGGCTCGTATGTTGTGTGGAATTGTGAGCGGATAACAATTTCACACAG
GAAACAGCTATGACATGATTACGAATTAA
Features (pLannotate 1.2.2; 23 found; start..end, strand, type, name):
     14..393     +  enhancer       CMV enhancer: human cytomegalovirus immediate early enhancer
    394..597     +  promoter       CMV promoter: human cytomegalovirus (CMV) immediate early promoter
    733..776     +  intron         CMV intron (fragment): modified intron A from human cytomegalovirus
    828..846     +  promoter       SP6 promoter: promoter for bacteriophage SP6 RNA polymerase
    850..887     +  CDS            IgH signal sequence (fragment): signal sequence from the mouse immunoglobulin heavy chain variable region
   1006..1683    +  CDS            (3-F)Tyr-EGFP: (3-F)Tyr-EGFP is a basic (constitutively fluorescent) green fluorescent protein published in 2004, derived from Aequorea victoria.
   1693..2115    +  CDS            RAD53 (fragment): RAD53_YEAST - Also known as MEC2, SAD1, SPK1. Experimental evidence at protein level: Swiss-Prot protein existence level 1. Controls S-phase checkpoint as well as G1 and G2 DNA damage checkpoints. Phosphorylates proteins on serine, threonine, and tyrosine. Prevents entry into anaphase and mitotic exit after DNA damage via regulation of the Polo kinase CDC5. Seems to be involved in the phosphorylation of RPH1. From Saccharomyces cerevisiae (strain ATCC 204508 / S288c) (Baker's yeast).
   2225..2952    +  CDS            cp173Venus (fragment): circularly permuted form of the Venus yellow fluorescent protein (Nagai et al., 2004) efficient FRET acceptor for CFP
   2969..2997    +  misc_feature   MCS (fragment): pUC18/19 multiple cloning site
   3018..3152    +  polyA_signal   SV40 poly(A) signal: SV40 polyadenylation signal
   3221..3578    +  promoter       SV40 promoter: SV40 enhancer and early promoter
   3597..3751    +  CDS            lacZα (fragment): LacZα fragment of β-galactosidase; lacZ fragment
   3757..3808    -  misc_feature   bom (fragment): basis of mobility region from pBR322
   3827..4207    +  rep_origin     M13 ori (sequence partly withheld): M13 bacteriophage origin of replication; arrow indicates direction of (+) strand synthesis
   4283..4332    -  misc_feature   bom (fragment): basis of mobility region from pBR322
   4434..4469    -  CDS            rop (fragment): Rop protein, which maintains plasmids at low copy number; rop
   4564..4668    +  promoter       AmpR promoter: bla
   4669..5529    +  CDS            AmpR: β-lactamase; bla; confers resistance to ampicillin, carbenicillin, and related antibiotics
   5700..6288    +  rep_origin     ori: high-copy-number ColE1/pMB1/pBR322/pUC origin of replication
   6471..6563    +  CDS            lacI (fragment): lac repressor; lacI; The lac repressor binds to the lac operator to inhibit transcription in E. coli. This inhibition can be relieved by adding lactose or isopropyl-β-D-thiogalactopyranoside (IPTG).
   6576..6597    +  protein_bind   CAP binding site: CAP binding activates transcription in the presence of cAMP. E. coli catabolite activator protein
   6612..6642    +  promoter       lac promoter: promoter for the E. coli lac operon
   6650..6666    +  protein_bind   lac operator: The lac repressor binds to the lac operator to inhibit transcription in E. coli. This inhibition can be relieved by adding lactose or isopropyl-β-D-thiogalactopyranoside (IPTG). lac repressor encoded by lacI
