[The description below was written by a language model from this plasmid's Addgene catalogue record and pLannotate feature annotations shown in this document.]
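Description:
pRK5_CKAR3 is a mammalian expression plasmid built on the pRK5 backbone that carries CKAR3, a synthetic, genetically encoded sensor of protein kinase C (PKC) activity. It is maintained in E. coli through a high-copy ColE1/pUC-type origin and selected with ampicillin via the β-lactamase gene and its native promoter. The backbone also retains an M13 phage origin for single-stranded DNA production and scattered remnants of older cloning vectors (fragments of lacZα, lacI, rop and bom, plus a lac promoter/operator), which are not relevant to the sensor's function.

Expression is driven by the human cytomegalovirus immediate-early enhancer and promoter, followed by a short fragment of CMV intron A and an SP6 promoter upstream of the insert, and is terminated by an SV40 polyadenylation signal. An SV40 enhancer/early promoter region lies downstream of the cassette. The roughly 2 kb sensor reading frame is annotated as an EGFP-like green fluorescent protein, followed by a segment matching yeast RAD53, and then a sequence resembling circularly permuted Venus (cp173Venus). The RAD53 match is consistent with a phosphopeptide-binding FHA-type domain of the sort used in kinase activity reporters, where phosphorylation of a substrate motif causes intramolecular binding and alters energy transfer between the flanking fluorophores. However, the record does not describe the substrate sequence, the exact fluorophore variants or the readout mode, and the automated fluorescent protein labels are nearest matches only. A short hit to an IgH signal sequence upstream of the sensor is fragmentary and probably a backbone remnant.

The plasmid is intended for transfection into mammalian cells to image PKC activity. The associated publication describes the sensor as high-performance and suitable for cellular imaging in vivo.
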