Addgene plasmid #238411: pRK5_CKAR3
Purpose: Mammalian expression of CKAR3 under a CMV promotor.
Depositing lab: Haining Zhong. Depositing organization: Oregon Health & Science University. Publication: A high-performance genetically encoded sensor for cellular imaging of PKC activity in vivo. Yahiro T, Bayless-Edwards L, Jones JA, Ma L, Qin M, Mao T, Zhong H. bioRxiv [Preprint]. 2024 Jul 23:2024.07.19.604387. doi: 10.1101/2024.07.19.604387. PubMed 39091834.
Backbone
  Vector backbone: pRK5
  Backbone size w/o insert (bp): 4760
  Vector type: Mammalian Expression
Growth in bacteria
  Bacterial resistance: Ampicillin, 100 μg/mL
  Growth temperature: 37°C
  Growth strain: DH5alpha
  Copy number: Unknown
Gene/Insert
  Gene/Insert name: CKAR3 (PKC sensor)
  Species: Synthetic
  Insert size (bp): 2025
Terms and licenses: Academic/Nonprofit Terms; Industry Terms: Not Available to Industry
How to cite: pRK5_CKAR3 was a gift from Haining Zhong (Addgene plasmid # 238411 ; http://n2t.net/addgene:238411 ; RRID:Addgene_238411)
